>Addgene plasmid #62097 | pMuLE ENTR SFFV L1-R5 | depositor full sequence | sequence record 101386 | Full Sequence
GATCCACTAGTAACGGCCGCCAGTGTGCTGGAATTCTGCAGATATCCATCACACTGGCGGCCGCTCGAGC
ATGCATCTAGAGGACAACTTTGTATACAAAAGTTGAACGAGAAACGTAAAATGATATAAATATCAATATA
TTAAATTAGATTTTGCATAAAAAACAGACTACATAATACTGTAAAACACAACATATCCAGTCACTATGAA
TCAACTACTTAGATGGTATTAGTGACCTGTACTGCAGGGCGGCCGCGATATCCCCTATAGTGAGTCGTAT
TACATGGTCATAGCTGTTTCCTGGCAGCTCTGGCCCGTGTCTCAAAATCTCTGATGTTACATTGCACAAG
ATAAAAATATATCATCATGAACAATAAAACTGTCTGCTTACATAAACAGTAATACAAGGGGTGTTATGAG
CCATATTCAACGGGAAACGTCGAGGCCGCGATTAAATTCCAACATGGATGCTGATTTATATGGGTATAAA
TGGGCTCGCGATAATGTCGGGCAATCAGGTGCGACAATCTATCGCTTGTATGGGAAGCCCGATGCGCCAG
AGTTGTTTCTGAAACATGGCAAAGGTAGCGTTGCCAATGATGTTACAGATGAGATGGTCAGACTAAACTG
GCTGACGGAATTTATGCCTCTTCCGACCATCAAGCATTTTATCCGTACTCCTGATGATGCATGGTTACTC
ACCACTGCGATCCCCGGAAAAACAGCATTCCAGGTATTAGAAGAATATCCTGATTCAGGTGAAAATATTG
TTGATGCGCTGGCAGTGTTCCTGCGCCGGTTGCATTCGATTCCTGTTTGTAATTGTCCTTTTAACAGCGA
TCGCGTATTTCGTCTCGCTCAGGCGCAATCACGAATGAATAACGGTTTGGTTGATGCGAGTGATTTTGAT
GACGAGCGTAATGGCTGGCCTGTTGAACAAGTCTGGAAAGAAATGCATAAACTTTTGCCATTCTCACCGG
ATTCAGTCGTCACTCATGGTGATTTCTCACTTGATAACCTTATTTTTGACGAGGGGAAATTAATAGGTTG
TATTGATGTTGGACGAGTCGGAATCGCAGACCGATACCAGGATCTTGCCATCCTATGGAACTGCCTCGGT
GAGTTTTCTCCTTCATTACAGAAACGGCTTTTTCAAAAATATGGTATTGATAATCCTGATATGAATAAAT
TGCAGTTTCATTTGATGCTCGATGAGTTTTTCTAATCAGAATTGGTTAATTGGTTGTAACACTGGCAGAG
CATTACGCTGACTTGACGGGACGGCGCAAGCTCATGACCAAAATCCCTTAACGTGAGTTACGCGTCGTTC
CACTGAGCGTCAGACCCCGTAGAAAAGATCAAAGGATCTTCTTGAGATCCTTTTTTTCTGCGCGTAATCT
GCTGCTTGCAAACAAAAAAACCACCGCTACCAGCGGTGGTTTGTTTGCCGGATCAAGAGCTACCAACTCT
TTTTCCGAAGGTAACTGGCTTCAGCAGAGCGCAGATACCAAATACTGTTCTTCTAGTGTAGCCGTAGTTA
GGCCACCACTTCAAGAACTCTGTAGCACCGCCTACATACCTCGCTCTGCTAATCCTGTTACCAGTGGCTG
CTGCCAGTGGCGATAAGTCGTGTCTTACCGGGTTGGACTCAAGACGATAGTTACCGGATAAGGCGCAGCG
GTCGGGCTGAACGGGGGGTTCGTGCACACAGCCCAGCTTGGAGCGAACGACCTACACCGAACTGAGATAC
CTACAGCGTGAGCTATGAGAAAGCGCCACGCTTCCCGAAGGGAGAAAGGCGGACAGGTATCCGGTAAGCG
GCAGGGTCGGAACAGGAGAGCGCACGAGGGAGCTTCCAGGGGGAAACGCCTGGTATCTTTATAGTCCTGT
CGGGTTTCGCCACCTCTGACTTGAGCGTCGATTTTTGTGATGCTCGTCAGGGGGGCGGAGCCTATGGAAA
AACGCCAGCAACGCGGCCTTTTTACGGTTCCTGGCCTTTTGCTGGCCTTTTGCTCACATGTTCTTTCCTG
CGTTATCCCCTGATTCTGTGGATAACCGTATTACCGCCTTTGAGTGAGCTGATACCGCTCGCCGCAGCCG
AACGACCGAGCGCAGCGAGTCAGTGAGCGAGGAAGCGGAAGAGCGCCCAATACGCAAACCGCCTCTCCCC
GCGCGTTGGCCGATTCATTAATGCAGCTGGCACGACAGGTTTCCCGACTGGAAAGCGGGCAGTGAGCGCA
ACGCAATTAATACGCGTACCGCTAGCCAGGAAGAGTTTGTAGAAACGCAAAAAGGCCATCCGTCAGGATG
GCCTTCTGCTTAGTTTGATGCCTGGCAGTTTATGGCGGGCGTCCTGCCCGCCACCCTCCGGGCCGTTGCT
TCACAACGTTCAAATCCGCTCCCGGCGGATTTGTCCTACTCAGGAGAGCGTTCACCGACAAACAACAGAT
AAAACGAAAGGCCCAGTCTTCCGACTGAGCCTTTCGTTTTATTTGATGCCTGGCAGTTCCCTACTCTCGC
GTTAACGCTAGCATGGATGTTTTCCCAGTCACGACGTTGTAAAACGACGGCCAGTCTTAAGCTCGGGCCC
CAAATAATGATTTTATTTTGACTGATAGTGACCTGTTCGTTGCAACAAATTGATGAGCAATGCTTTTTTA
TAATGCCAACTTTGTACAAAAAAGCAGGCTGGAGACCCAAGCTTCGCTGAAAGACCCCACCTGTAGGTTT
GGCAAGCTAGCTGCAGTAACGCCATTTTGCAAGGCATGGAAAAATACCAAACCAAGAATAGAGAAGTTCA
GATCAAGGGCGGGTACATGAAAATAGCTAACGTTGGGCCAAACAGGATATCTGCGGTGAGCAGTTTCGGC
CCCGGCCCGGGGCCAAGAACAGATGGTCACCGCAGTTTCGGCCCCGGCCCGAGGCCAAGAACAGATGGTC
CCCAGATATGGCCCAACCCTCAGCAGTTTCTTAAGACCCATCAGATGTTTCCAGGCTCCCCCAAGGACCT
GAAATGACCCTGCGCCTTATTTGAATTAACCAATCAGCCTGCTTCTCGCTTCTGTTCGCGCGCTTCTGCT
TCCCGAGCTCTATAAAAGAGCTCACAACCCCTCACTCGGCGCGCCAGTCCTCCGATTGACTGAGTCGCCG
Features (pLannotate 1.2.2; 10 found; start..end, strand, type, name):
     85..208     +  protein_bind   attR5: mutant version of attR; recombination site for the Gateway® LR reaction LR Clonase™
    264..282     -  promoter       T7 promoter: promoter for bacteriophage T7 RNA polymerase
    416..1225    +  CDS            KanR: aminoglycoside phosphotransferase; aph(3')-Ia; confers resistance to kanamycin in bacteria or G418 (Geneticin®) in eukaryotes
   1372..1960    +  rep_origin     ori: high-copy-number ColE1/pMB1/pBR322/pUC origin of replication
   2143..2235    +  CDS            lacI (fragment): lac repressor; lacI; The lac repressor binds to the lac operator to inhibit transcription in E. coli. This inhibition can be relieved by adding lactose or isopropyl-β-D-thiogalactopyranoside (IPTG).
   2290..2317    -  terminator     rrnB T2 terminator: transcription terminator T2 from the E. coli rrnB gene
   2449..2492    +  terminator     rrnB T1 terminator: Escherichia coli rrnB; transcription terminator T1 from the E. coli rrnB gene
   2539..2575    -  CDS            lacZα (fragment): LacZα fragment of β-galactosidase; lacZ fragment
   2591..2690    +  protein_bind   attL1: mutant version of attL; recombination site for the Gateway® LR reaction LR Clonase™
   2746..3147    +  promoter       SFFV promoter: spleen focus-forming virus long terminal repeat (LTR) promoter
