[The description below was written by a language model from this plasmid's Addgene catalogue record and pLannotate feature annotations shown in this document.]
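Description:
pMuLE ENTR SFFV L1-R5 is a small (about 3.2 kb) Gateway entry vector from the MuLE (Multiple Lentiviral Expression) toolkit, supplied as an empty backbone with no gene inserted. It is not itself a lentiviral vector. It is a bacterial shuttle plasmid that carries one module intended for later assembly into a lentiviral destination vector by MultiSite Gateway recombination. It is propagated in E. coli from a high-copy ColE1/pUC-type origin and selected with kanamycin through an aph(3')-Ia resistance gene. The record gives no named parental backbone. The annotated rrnB T1 and T2 terminators upstream of the cassette, the T7 promoter, and short lacI and lacZα remnants are vector backbone elements and are not part of the functional payload.

The transferable module lies between an attL1 site and an attR5 site; because the plasmid is circular, the cassette spans the sequence origin. Immediately downstream of attL1 is the spleen focus-forming virus (SFFV) LTR promoter, a strong viral promoter often chosen for robust expression in mammalian cells, particularly haematopoietic cells. According to the catalogue description it is followed by a multiple cloning site, although the feature table does not annotate that site separately. A user clones a coding sequence or other element into this site so that it is driven by SFFV. The L1-R5 site combination defines the module's position and orientation in a multi-fragment LR reaction, where it serves as the first element and is joined to a neighbouring entry module with compatible att sites. This allows several expression cassettes to be combined in one lentiviral vector for combinatorial genetic manipulation of mammalian cells.
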