Addgene plasmid #62097: pMuLE ENTR SFFV L1-R5
Purpose: (Empty Backbone) MuLE (Multiple Lentiviral Expression) Entry vector containing a SFFV promoter and multiple cloning site module. Compatible with MultiSite Gateway cloning
Depositing lab: Ian Frew. Depositing organization: University of Zurich. Publication: A versatile modular vector system for rapid combinatorial mammalian genetics. Albers J, Danzer C, Rechsteiner M, Lehmann H, Brandt LP, Hejhal T, Catalano A, Busenhart P, Goncalves AF, Brandt S, Bode PK, Bode-Lesniewska B, Wild PJ, Frew IJ. J Clin Invest. 2015 Mar 9. pii: 79743. doi: 10.1172/JCI79743. PubMed 25751063.
Backbone
  Vector backbone: N/A
  Vector type: Mammalian Expression ; MuLE Gateway Entry Vector
Growth in bacteria
  Bacterial resistance: Kanamycin, 50 μg/mL
  Growth temperature: 37°C
  Growth strain: DH5alpha
  Copy number: High Copy
Gene/Insert
  Gene/Insert name: None
Terms and licenses: Academic/Nonprofit Terms; Industry Terms: Not Available to Industry
How to cite: pMuLE ENTR SFFV L1-R5 was a gift from Ian Frew (Addgene plasmid # 62097 ; http://n2t.net/addgene:62097 ; RRID:Addgene_62097)
