>Addgene plasmid #62097 | pMuLE ENTR SFFV L1-R5 | addgene partial sequence | sequence record 103557 | M13-F20 5'-TGTAAAACGACGGCCAGT-3'
GACTGATAGTGACCTGTTCGTTGCAACAAATTGATGAGCAATGCTTTTTTATAATGCCAACTTTGTACAA
AAAAGCAGGCTGGAGACCCAAGCTTCGCTGAAAGACCCCACCTGTAGGTTTGGCAAGCTAGCTGCAGTAA
CGCCATTTTGCAAGGCATGGAAAAATACCAAACCAAGAATAGAGAAGTTCAGATCAAGGGCGGGTACATG
AAAATAGCTAACGTTGGGCCAAACAGGATATCTGCGGTGAGCAGTTTCGGCCCCGGCCCGGGGCCAAGAA
CAGATGGTCACCGCAGTTTCGGCCCCGGCCCGAGGCCAAGAACAGATGGTCCCCAGATATGGCCCAACCC
TCAGCAGTTTCTTAAGACCCATCAGATGTTTCCAGGCTCCCCCAAGGACCTGAAATGACCCTGCGCCTTA
TTTGAATTAACCAATCAGCCTGCTTCTCGCTTCTGTTCGCGCGCTTCTGCTTCCCGAGCTCTATAAAAGA
GCTCACAACCCCTCACTCGGCGCGCCAGTCCTCCGATTGACTGAGTCGCCGGATCCACTAGTAACGGCCG
CCAGTGTGCTGGAATTCTGCAGATATCCATCACACTGGCGG
