>Addgene plasmid #62097 | pMuLE ENTR SFFV L1-R5 | addgene partial sequence | sequence record 103558 | M13-Rev 5'-CAGGAAACAGCTATGACC-3'
TGCAGTACAGGTCACTAATACCATCTAAGTAGTTGATTCATAGTGACTGGATATGTTGTGTTTTACAGTA
TTATGTAGTCTGTTTTTTATGCAAAATCTAATTTAATATATTGATATTTATATCATTTTACGTTTCTCGT
TCAACTTTTGTATACAAAGTTGTCCTCTAGATGCATGCTCGAGCGGCCGCCAGTGTGATGGATATCTGCA
GAATTCCAGCACACTGGCGGCCGTTACTAGTGGATCCGGCGACTCAGTCAATCGGAGGACTGGCGCGCCG
AGTGAGGGGTTGTGAGCTCTTTTATAGAGCTCGGGAAGCAGAAGCGCGCGAACAGAAGCGAGAAGCAGGC
TGATTGGTTAATTCAAATAAGGCGCAGGGTCATTTCAGGTCCTTGGGGGAGCCTGGAAACATCTGATGGG
TCTTAAGAAACTGCTGAGGGTTGGGCCATATCTGGGGACCATCTGTTCTTGGCCTCGGGCCGGGGCCGAA
ACTGCGGTGACCATCTGTTCTTGGCCCCGGGCCGGGGCCGAAACTGCTCACCGCAGATATCCTGTTTGGC
CCAACGTTAGCTATTTTCATGTACCCGCCCTTGATCTGAACTTCTCTATTCTTGGTTTGGTATTTTTCCA
TGCCTTGCAAAATGGCGTTACTGCAGCTAGCTTGCCAAACCTACAGGTGGGGTCTTTCAGCGAAGC
